>Addgene plasmid #199230 | pET32a-hBTC | addgene full sequence | sequence record 394505 | Addgene NGS Result
TGGCGAATGGG
[124 nt withheld, positions 12-135]
C
[91 nt withheld, positions 137-227]
A
[49 nt withheld, positions 229-277]
CCTTTGACGTTGGAGTCCACGTTCTTT
[37 nt withheld, positions 305-341]
ACCCTATCTCGGTCTATTCTTTTGATTTATAAGGGATTTTGCCGATTTCGGCCTATTGGTTAAAAAATGA
GCTGATTTAACAAAAATTTAACGCGAATTTTAACAAAATATTAACGCTTACAATTTAGGTGGCACTTTTC
GGGGAAATGTGCGCGGAACCCCTATTTGTTTATTTTTCTAAATACATTCAAATATGTATCCGCTCATGAG
ACAATAACCCTGATAAATGCTTCAATAATATTGAAAAAGGAAGAGTATGAGTATTCAACATTTCCGTGTC
GCCCTTATTCCCTTTTTTGCGGCATTTTGCCTTCCTGTTTTTGCTCACCCAGAAACGCTGGTGAAAGTAA
AAGATGCTGAAGATCAGTTGGGTGCACGAGTGGGTTACATCGAACTGGATCTCAACAGCGGTAAGATCCT
TGAGAGTTTTCGCCCCGAAGAACGTTTTCCAATGATGAGCACTTTTAAAGTTCTGCTATGTGGCGCGGTA
TTATCCCGTATTGACGCCGGGCAAGAGCAACTCGGTCGCCGCATACACTATTCTCAGAATGACTTGGTTG
AGTACTCACCAGTCACAGAAAAGCATCTTACGGATGGCATGACAGTAAGAGAATTATGCAGTGCTGCCAT
AACCATGAGTGATAACACTGCGGCCAACTTACTTCTGACAACGATCGGAGGACCGAAGGAGCTAACCGCT
TTTTTGCACAACATGGGGGATCATGTAACTCGCCTTGATCGTTGGGAACCGGAGCTGAATGAAGCCATAC
CAAACGACGAGCGTGACACCACGATGCCTGCAGCAATGGCAACAACGTTGCGCAAACTATTAACTGGCGA
ACTACTTACTCTAGCTTCCCGGCAACAATTAATAGACTGGATGGAGGCGGATAAAGTTGCAGGACCACTT
CTGCGCTCGGCCCTTCCGGCTGGCTGGTTTATTGCTGATAAATCTGGAGCCGGTGAGCGTGGGTCTCGCG
GTATCATTGCAGCACTGGGGCCAGATGGTAAGCCCTCCCGTATCGTAGTTATCTACACGACGGGGAGTCA
GGCAACTATGGATGAACGAAATAGACAGATCGCTGAGATAGGTGCCTCACTGATTAAGCATTGGTAACTG
TCAGACCAAGTTTACTCATATATACTTTAGATTGATTTAAAACTTCATTTTTAATTTAAAAGGATCTAGG
TGAAGATCCTTTTTGATAATCTCATGACCAAAATCCCTTAACGTGAGTTTTCGTTCCACTGAGCGTCAGA
CCCCGTAGAAAAGATCAAAGGATCTTCTTGAGATCCTTTTTTTCTGCGCGTAATCTGCTGCTTGCAAACA
AAAAAACCACCGCTACCAGCGGTGGTTTGTTTGCCGGATCAAGAGCTACCAACTCTTTTTCCGAAGGTAA
CTGGCTTCAGCAGAGCGCAGATACCAAATACTGTCCTTCTAGTGTAGCCGTAGTTAGGCCACCACTTCAA
GAACTCTGTAGCACCGCCTACATACCTCGCTCTGCTAATCCTGTTACCAGTGGCTGCTGCCAGTGGCGAT
AAGTCGTGTCTTACCGGGTTGGACTCAAGACGATAGTTACCGGATAAGGCGCAGCGGTCGGGCTGAACGG
GGGGTTCGTGCACACAGCCCAGCTTGGAGCGAACGACCTACACCGAACTGAGATACCTACAGCGTGAGCT
ATGAGAAAGCGCCACGCTTCCCGAAGGGAGAAAGGCGGACAGGTATCCGGTAAGCGGCAGGGTCGGAACA
GGAGAGCGCACGAGGGAGCTTCCAGGGGGAAACGCCTGGTATCTTTATAGTCCTGTCGGGTTTCGCCACC
TCTGACTTGAGCGTCGATTTTTGTGATGCTCGTCAGGGGGGCGGAGCCTATGGAAAAACGCCAGCAACGC
GGCCTTTTTACGGTTCCTGGCCTTTTGCTGGCCTTTTGCTCACATGTTCTTTCCTGCGTTATCCCCTGAT
TCTGTGGATAACCGTATTACCGCCTTTGAGTGAGCTGATACCGCTCGCCGCAGCCGAACGACCGAGCGCA
GCGAGTCAGTGAGCGAGGAAGCGGAAGAGCGCCTGATGCGGTATTTTCTCCTTACGCATCTGTGCGGTAT
TTCACACCGCAATGGTGCACTCTCAGTACAATCTGCTCTGATGCCGCATAGTTAAGCCAGTATACACTCC
GCTATCGCTACGTGACTGGGTCATGGCTGCGCCCCGACACCCGCCAACACCCGCTGACGCGCCCTGACGG
GCTTGTCTGCTCCCGGCATCCGCTTACAGACAAGCTGTGACCGTCTCCGGGAGCTGCATGTGTCAGAGGT
TTTCACCGTCATCACCGAAACGCGCGAGGCAGCTGCGGTAAAGCTCATCAGCGTGGTCGTGAAGCGATTC
ACAGATGTCTGCCTGTTCATCCGCGTCCAGCTCGTTGAGTTTCTCCAGAAGCGTTAATGTCTGGCTTCTG
ATAAAGCGGGCCATGTTAAGGGCGGTTTTTTCCTGTTTGGTCACTGATGCCTCCGTGTAAGGGGGATTTC
TGTTCATGGGGGTAATGATACCGATGAAACGAGAGAGGATGCTCACGATACGGGTTACTGATGATGAACA
TGCCCGGTTACTGGAACGTTGTGAGGGTAAACAACTGGCGGTATGGATGCGGCGGGACCAGAGAAAAATC
ACTCAGGGTCAATGCCAGCGCTTCGTTAATACAGATGTAGGTGTTCCACAGGGTAGCCAGCAGCATCCTG
CGATGCAGATCCGGAACATAATGGTGCAGGGCGCTGACTTCCGCGTTTCCAGACTTTACGAAACACGGAA
ACCGAAGACCATTCATGTTGTTGCTCAGGTCGCAGACGTTTTGCAGCAGCAGTCGCTTCACGTTCGCTCG
CGTATCGGTGATTCATTCTGCTAACCAGTAAGGCAACCCCGCCAGCCTAGCCGGGTCCTCAACGACAGGA
GCACGATCATGCGCACCCGTGGGGCCGCCATGCCGGCGATAATGGCCTGCTTCTCGCCGAAACGTTTGGT
GGCGGGACCAGTGACGAAGGCTTGAGCGAGGGCGTGCAAGATTCCGAATACCGCAAGCGACAGGCCGATC
ATCGTCGCGCTCCAGCGAAAGCGGTCCTCGCCGAAAATGACCCAGAGCGCTGCCGGCACCTGTCCTACGA
GTTGCATGATAAAGAAGACAGTCATAAGTGCGGCGACGATAGTCATGCCCCGCGCCCACCGGAAGGAGCT
GACTGGGTTGAAGGCTCTCAAGGGCATCGGTCGAGATCCCGGTGCCTAATGAGTGAGCTAACTTACATTA
ATTGCGTTGCGCTCACTGCCCGCTTTCCAGTCGGGAAACCTGTCGTGCCAGCTGCATTAATGAATCGGCC
AACGCGCGGGGAGAGGCGGTTTGCGTATTGGGCGCCAGGGTGGTTTTTCTTTTCACCAGTGAGACGGGCA
ACAGCTGATTGCCCTTCACCGCCTGGCCCTGAGAGAGTTGCAGCAAGCGGTCCACGCTGGTTTGCCCCAG
CAGGCGAAAATCCTGTTTGATGGTGGTTAACGGCGGGATATAACATGAGCTGTCTTCGGTATCGTCGTAT
CCCACTACCGAGATGTCCGCACCAACGCGCAGCCCGGACTCGGTAATGGCGCGCATTGCGCCCAGCGCCA
TCTGATCGTTGGCAACCAGCATCGCAGTGGGAACGATGCCCTCATTCAGCATTTGCATGGTTTGTTGAAA
ACCGGACATGGCACTCCAGTCGCCTTCCCGTTCCGCTATCGGCTGAATTTGATTGCGAGTGAGATATTTA
TGCCAGCCAGCCAGACGCAGACGCGCCGAGACAGAACTTAATGGGCCCGCTAACAGCGCGATTTGCTGGT
GACCCAATGCGACCAGATGCTCCACGCCCAGTCGCGTACCGTCTTCATGGGAGAAAATAATACTGTTGAT
GGGTGTCTGGTCAGAGACATCAAGAAATAACGCCGGAACATTAGTGCAGGCAGCTTCCACAGCAATGGCA
TCCTGGTCATCCAGCGGATAGTTAATGATCAGCCCACTGACGCGTTGCGCGAGAAGATTGTGCACCGCCG
CTTTACAGGCTTCGACGCCGCTTCGTTCTACCATCGACACCACCACGCTGGCACCCAGTTGATCGGCGCG
AGATTTAATCGCCGCGACAATTTGCGACGGCGCGTGCAGGGCCAGACTGGAGGTGGCAACGCCAATCAGC
AACGACTGTTTGCCCGCCAGTTGTTGTGCCACGCGGTTGGGAATGTAATTCAGCTCCGCCATCGCCGCTT
CCACTTTTTCCCGCGTTTTCGCAGAAACGTGGCTGGCCTGGTTCACCACGCGGGAAACGGTCTGATAAGA
GACACCGGCATACTCTGCGACATCGTATAACGTTACTGGTTTCACATTCACCACCCTGAATTGACTCTCT
TCCGGGCGCTATCATGCCATACCGCGAAAGGTTTTGCGCCATTCGATGGTGTCCGGGATCTCGACGCTCT
CCCTTATGCGACTCCTGCATTAGGAAGCAGCCCAGTAGTAGGTTGAGGCCGTTGAGCACCGCCGCCGCAA
GGAATGGTGCATGCAAGGAGATGGCGCCCAACAGTCCCCCGGCCACGGGGCCTGCCACCATACCCACGCC
GAAACAAGCGCTCATGAGCCCGAAGTGGCGAGCCCGATCTTCCCCATCGGTGATGTCGGCGATATAGGCG
CCAGCAACCGCACCTGTGGCGCCGGTGATGCCGGCCACGATGCGTCCGGCGTAGAGGATCGAGATCGATC
TCGATCCCGCGAAATTAATACGACTCACTATAGGGGAATTGTGAGCGGATAACAATTCCCCTCTAGAAAT
AATTTTGTTTAACTTTAAGAAGGAGATATACATATGAGCGATAAAATTATTCACCTGACTGACGACAGTT
TTGACACGGATGTACTCAAAGCGGACGGGGCGATCCTCGTCGATTTCTGGGCAGAGTGGTGCGGTCCGTG
CAAAATGATCGCCCCGATTCTGGATGAAATCGCTGACGAATATCAGGGCAAACTGACCGTTGCAAAACTG
AACATCGATCAAAACCCTGGCACTGCGCCGAAATATGGCATCCGTGGTATCCCGACTCTGCTGCTGTTCA
AAAACGGTGAAGTGGCGGCAACCAAAGTGGGTGCACTGTCTAAAGGTCAGTTGAAAGAGTTCCTCGACGC
TAACCTGGCCGGTTCTGGTTCTGGCCATATGCACCATCATCATCATCATTCTTCTGGTCTGGTGCCACGC
GGTTCTGGTATGAAAGAAACCGCTGCTGCTAAATTCGAACGCCAGCACATGGACAGCCCAGATCTGGGTA
CCGACGACGACGACAAGGCCATGGCTGATGGTAATAGCACCCGTAGTCCGGAAACCAATGGTCTGCTGTG
CGGCGATCCGGAAGAAAATTGCGCAGCCACCACCACCCAGAGCAAACGCAAAGGCCATTTTAGCCGTTGT
CCGAAACAGTATAAACATTATTGTATCAAGGGCCGCTGCCGCTTTGTTGTTGCCGAACAGACCCCGAGTT
GTGTTTGTGATGAAGGTTATATTGGTGCCCGCTGCGAACGTGTTGATCTGTTTTATAAGCTTTAACTCGA
GCACCACCACCACCACCACTGAGATCCGGCTGCTAACAAAGCCCGAAAGGAAGCTGAGTTGGCTGCTGCC
ACCGCTGAGCAATAACTAGCATAACCCCTTGGGGCCTCTAAACGGGTCTTGAGGGGTTTTTTGCTGAAAG
GAGGAACTATATCCGGAT
Features (pLannotate 1.2.2; 21 found; start..end, strand, type, name):
     12..440     +  rep_origin     f1 ori (sequence partly withheld): f1 bacteriophage origin of replication; arrow indicates direction of (+) strand synthesis
    493..597     +  promoter       AmpR promoter: bla
    598..1458    +  CDS            AmpR: β-lactamase; bla; confers resistance to ampicillin, carbenicillin, and related antibiotics
   1629..2217    +  rep_origin     ori: high-copy-number ColE1/pMB1/pBR322/pUC origin of replication
   2403..2542    -  misc_feature   bom: basis of mobility region from pBR322
   2644..2835    -  CDS            rop: Rop protein, which maintains plasmids at low copy number; rop
   2852..3232    +  CDS            YPB1_ECOLX: Protein predicted: Swiss-Prot protein existence level 4. From Escherichia coli.
   3304..3595    -  CDS            TcR (fragment): tetracycline efflux protein; tet; confers resistance to tetracycline
   3610..3631    -  protein_bind   CAP binding site: CAP binding activates transcription in the presence of cAMP. E. coli catabolite activator protein
   3644..4726    -  CDS            lacI: lac repressor; lacI; The lac repressor binds to the lac operator to inhibit transcription in E. coli. This inhibition can be relieved by adding lactose or isopropyl-β-D-thiogalactopyranoside (IPTG).
   4727..4804    -  promoter       lacI promoter: lacI
   4812..5091    -  CDS            TcR (fragment): tetracycline efflux protein; tet; confers resistance to tetracycline
   5117..5135    +  promoter       T7 promoter: promoter for bacteriophage T7 RNA polymerase
   5136..5160    +  protein_bind   lac operator: The lac repressor binds to the lac operator to inhibit transcription in E. coli. This inhibition can be relieved by adding lactose or isopropyl-β-D-thiogalactopyranoside (IPTG). lac repressor encoded by lacI
   5175..5197    +  RBS            RBS: efficient ribosome binding site from bacteriophage T7 gene 10 (Olins and Rangwala, 1989)
   5205..5531    +  CDS            TrxA: E. coli thioredoxin; trxA
   5604..5648    +  CDS            S-Tag: affinity and epitope tag derived from pancreatic ribonuclease A
   5685..5927    +  CDS            BTC (fragment): BTC_HUMAN - Experimental evidence at protein level: Swiss-Prot protein existence level 1. Growth factor that binds to EGFR, ERBB4 and other EGF receptor family members. Potent mitogen for retinal pigment epithelial cells and vascular smooth muscle cells. From Homo sapiens (Human).
   5943..5960    +  CDS            9xHis (fragment): 9xHis affinity tag
   5970..6019    +  CDS            SET1 (fragment): solubility-enhancement tag derived from T7 phage gene 10B
   6027..6074    +  terminator     T7 terminator: transcription terminator for bacteriophage T7 RNA polymerase
