[The description below was written by a language model from this plasmid's Addgene catalogue record and pLannotate feature annotations shown in this document.]
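Description:
pET32a-hBTC is a bacterial expression plasmid built on the pET32a(+) backbone for producing human betacellulin (BTC), an EGF-family growth factor that binds EGFR and ERBB4, in soluble, active form in E. coli. It is maintained through a ColE1/pBR322-type origin together with the rop gene and bom region, which is consistent with its listing as low copy. Selection is with ampicillin via the β-lactamase gene. An f1 origin is also present, and short tetracycline-resistance fragments flanking the lacI cassette are non-functional pBR322 remnants.

The expression cassette runs from a T7 promoter with an adjacent lac operator and the T7 gene 10 ribosome binding site to the T7 terminator. The plasmid-borne lacI gene supplies repressor, so transcription stays off until IPTG is added in a host that provides T7 RNA polymerase. The roughly 240 bp BTC insert, annotated as a fragment of the human protein, is fused downstream of E. coli thioredoxin (TrxA), which promotes solubility and can aid correct folding of disulfide-rich proteins such as EGF-like domains. The catalogue entry describes the N-terminal fusion as TrxA-6xHis-S-tag, with thrombin and enterokinase cleavage sites for removing the fusion partner. The feature table annotates TrxA and the S-tag but not the internal His tag or the protease sites. It does detect a short His-tag sequence after the BTC segment, but the record does not indicate whether this is translated as part of the fusion. The cloning sites used are not recorded. The plasmid belongs to a toolkit for recombinant production of seven human EGF family growth factors.
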