Addgene plasmid #199230: pET32a-hBTC
Purpose: Bacterial production of soluble, active target proteins; Nterm thrombin and enterokinase cleavage sites.
Depositing lab: Nilson Zanchin. Depositing organization: Fundacao Oswaldo Cruz (Fiocruz). Publication: A toolkit for recombinant production of seven human EGF family growth factors in active conformation. Ferreira AS, Lopacinski A, Batista M, Hiraiwa PM, Guimaraes BG, Zanchin NIT. Sci Rep. 2022 Mar 23;12(1):5034. doi: 10.1038/s41598-022-09060-9. PubMed 35322149.
Backbone
  Vector backbone: pET32a(+)
  Backbone manufacturer: EMD Biosciences
  Backbone size w/o insert (bp): 5863
  Vector type: Bacterial Expression
Growth in bacteria
  Bacterial resistance: Ampicillin, 100 μg/mL
  Growth temperature: 37°C
  Growth strain: DH5alpha
  Copy number: Low Copy
Gene/Insert
  Gene/Insert name: Betacellulin (alt name: BTC)
  Species: H. sapiens (human)
  Insert size (bp): 240
  Entrez Gene: BTC
  Promoter: T7
  Tag / fusion protein: TrxA-6xHis-S-tag (N terminal on insert)
  Cloning method: Restriction Enzyme; 5′ cloning site Unknown (unknown if destroyed); 3′ cloning site Unknown (unknown if destroyed)
  Sequencing primers: 5′ T7 promoter; 3′ T7 terminator
Terms and licenses: Academic/Nonprofit Terms; Industry Terms: Not Available to Industry
How to cite: pET32a-hBTC was a gift from Nilson Zanchin (Addgene plasmid # 199230 ; http://n2t.net/addgene:199230 ; RRID:Addgene_199230)
