>Addgene plasmid #199230 | pET32a-hBTC | depositor partial sequence | sequence record 386028 | BTC gene
GATGGTAATAGCACCCGTAGTCCGGAAACCAATGGTCTGCTGTGCGGCGATCCGGAAGAAAATTGCGCAG
CCACCACCACCCAGAGCAAACGCAAAGGCCATTTTAGCCGTTGTCCGAAACAGTATAAACATTATTGTAT
CAAGGGCCGCTGCCGCTTTGTTGTTGCCGAACAGACCCCGAGTTGTGTTTGTGATGAAGGTTATATTGGT
GCCCGCTGCGAACGTGTTGATCTGTTTTAT
